Addgene plasmid #40349: pMIEG3-JunB
Depositing lab: Alexander Dent. Depositing organization: Indiana University School of Medicine, Indianapolis. Publication: Regulation of IL-10 gene expression in Th2 cells by Jun proteins. Wang ZY, Sato H, Kusam S, Sehra S, Toney LM, Dent AL. J Immunol. 2005 Feb 15;174(4):2098-105. PubMed 15699140.
Backbone
  Vector backbone: pMIEG3
  Backbone manufacturer: David A. Williams (PMID: 10961859)
  Vector type: Mammalian Expression, Retroviral
Growth in bacteria
  Bacterial resistance: Ampicillin, 100 μg/mL
  Growth temperature: 37°C
  Growth strain: Stbl3
  Copy number: High Copy
Gene/Insert
  Gene/Insert name: JunB (alt names: Jun-B; jun B proto-oncogene)
  Species: M. musculus (mouse)
  Entrez Gene: Jun (a.k.a. AP-1, Junc, c-jun)
  Tag / fusion protein: IRES eGFP (C terminal on backbone)
  Cloning method: Restriction Enzyme; 5′ cloning site NotI (unknown if destroyed); 3′ cloning site XhoI (unknown if destroyed)
  Sequencing primers: 5′ pLXSN_5; 3′ IRES-R2 (gacggcaatatggtggaaa)
Terms and licenses: Academic/Nonprofit Terms; Industry Terms: Not Available to Industry
Depositor comments: The c-Jun- and JunB-expressing retroviruses were constructed by inserting c-Jun and JunB cDNAs into the retroviral vector pMIEG3 via NotI and XhoI sites.
How to cite: pMIEG3-JunB was a gift from Alexander Dent (Addgene plasmid # 40349 ; http://n2t.net/addgene:40349 ; RRID:Addgene_40349)
