[The description below was written by a language model from this plasmid's Addgene catalogue record and pLannotate feature annotations shown in this document.]
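Description:
pMIEG3-JunB is a 7,471-nt gammaretroviral expression plasmid built on the pMIEG3 backbone, an MSCV-type bicistronic vector. It carries the mouse JunB cDNA, which the depositor inserted through NotI and XhoI sites. The catalogue's Entrez Gene field points to Jun (c-Jun), but the sequenced record annotates the coding region as mouse Junb, matching the plasmid name and insert field. In bacteria the plasmid replicates from a high-copy ColE1/pUC-type origin and is selected with ampicillin through the bla gene and its promoter. Short fragments of lacI, lacZα, rop, bom, the tetracycline resistance gene and a viral env sequence are also annotated in the backbone. These appear to be non-functional remnants of earlier cloning steps.

The viral cassette is flanked by 5' and 3' long terminal repeats from murine embryonic stem cell virus. The 5' LTR acts as the promoter for the genomic transcript, since no separate internal promoter is annotated. Downstream lie the MESV Ψ packaging signal and a truncated MMLV gag segment lacking its start codon, which together promote encapsidation of the RNA without producing Gag protein. JunB follows, then an EMCV IRES and EGFP, so a single transcript yields the untagged AP-1 family transcription factor and, separately, green fluorescent protein. EGFP is therefore a co-expressed marker of transduced cells rather than a fusion partner, even though it is listed in the tag field. Because the plasmid lacks functional gag, pol and env, these must be supplied in trans by a packaging system to make replication-defective virus. The associated study concerned regulation of IL-10 gene expression by Jun proteins in Th2 cells, and a matching c-Jun retrovirus was constructed in the same way.
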