Features (pLannotate 1.2.2; 19 found; start..end, strand, type, name):
     60..576     +  LTR            5' LTR: 5' long terminal repeat from murine embryonic stem cell virus
    640..981     +  misc_feature   MESV Ψ: packaging signal of murine embryonic stem cell virus
   1048..1464    +  CDS            gag (truncated): truncated Moloney murine leukemia virus (MMLV) gag gene lacking the start codon
   1471..2502    +  CDS            Junb: JUNB_MOUSE - Also known as Jun-b. Experimental evidence at protein level: Swiss-Prot protein existence level 1. Transcription factor involved in regulating gene activity following the primary growth factor response. Binds to the DNA sequence 5'-TGA[CG]TCA-3'. From Mus musculus (Mouse).
   2540..3126    +  misc_feature   IRES2: internal ribosome entry site (IRES) of the encephalomyocarditis virus (EMCV)
   3127..3843    +  CDS            EGFP: EGFP is a basic (constitutively fluorescent) green fluorescent protein published in 1996, derived from Aequorea victoria. It is reported to be a rapidly-maturing weak dimer with moderate acid sensitivity.
   3925..4439    +  LTR            3' LTR: 3' long terminal repeat from murine embryonic stem cell virus
   4601..4617    -  protein_bind   lac operator: The lac repressor binds to the lac operator to inhibit transcription in E. coli. This inhibition can be relieved by adding lactose or isopropyl-β-D-thiogalactopyranoside (IPTG). lac repressor encoded by lacI
   4625..4655    -  promoter       lac promoter: promoter for the E. coli lac operon
   4670..4691    -  protein_bind   CAP binding site: CAP binding activates transcription in the presence of cAMP. E. coli catabolite activator protein
   4704..4796    -  CDS            lacI (fragment): lac repressor; lacI; The lac repressor binds to the lac operator to inhibit transcription in E. coli. This inhibition can be relieved by adding lactose or isopropyl-β-D-thiogalactopyranoside (IPTG).
   4979..5567    -  rep_origin     ori: high-copy-number ColE1/pMB1/pBR322/pUC origin of replication
   5738..6598    -  CDS            AmpR: β-lactamase; bla; confers resistance to ampicillin, carbenicillin, and related antibiotics
   6599..6703    -  promoter       AmpR promoter: bla
   6798..6833    +  CDS            rop (fragment): Rop protein, which maintains plasmids at low copy number; rop
   6935..7034    +  misc_feature   bom (fragment): basis of mobility region from pBR322
   7040..7189    -  CDS            lacZα (fragment): LacZα fragment of β-galactosidase; lacZ fragment
   7189..7390    -  CDS            TcR (fragment): tetracycline efflux protein; tet; confers resistance to tetracycline
   7391..18      +  CDS            env (fragment) (across the origin): murine leukemia virus gPr80 envelope polyprotein precursor; env; proteolytically cleaved into gp70SU and p15TM subunits
>Addgene plasmid #40349 | pMIEG3-JunB | addgene full sequence | sequence record 480525 | Addgene NGS Result
ATAGAGTACGAGCCATAGATAAAATAAAAGATTTTATTTAGTCTCCAGAAAAAGGGGGGAATGAAAGACC
CCACCTGTAGGTTTGGCAAGCTAGCTTAAGTAACGCCATTTTGCAAGGCATGGAAAATACATAACTGAGA
ATAGAGAAGTTCAGATCAAGGTTAGGAACAGAGAGACAGCAGAATATGGGCCAAACAGGATATCTGTGGT
AAGCAGTTCCTGCCCCGGCTCAGGGCCAAGAACAGATGGTCCCCAGATGCGGTCCCGCCCTCAGCAGTTT
CTAGAGAACCATCAGATGTTTCCAGGGTGCCCCAAGGACCTGAAATGACCCTGTGCCTTATTTGAACTAA
CCAATCAGTTCGCTTCTCGCTTCTGTTCGCGCGCTTCTGCTCCCCGAGCTCAATAAAAGAGCCCACAACC
CCTCACTCGGCGCGCCAGTCCTCCGATAGACTGCGTCGCCCGGGTACCCGTATTCCCAATAAAGCCTCTT
GCTGTTTGCATCCGAATCGTGGACTCGCTGATCCTTGGGAGGGTCTCCTCAGATTGATTGACTGCCCACC
TCGGGGGTCTTTCATTTGGAGGTTCCACCGAGATTTGGAGACCCCTGCCCAGGGACCACCGACCCCCCCG
CCGGGAGGTAAGCTGGCCAGCGGTCGTTTCGTGTCTGTCTCTGTCTTTGTGCGTGTTTGTGCCGGCATCT
AATGTTTGCGCCTGCGTCTGTACTAGTTAGCTAACTAGCTCTGTATCTGGCGGACCCGTGGTGGAACTGA
CGAGTTCTGAACACCCGGCCGCAACCCTGGGAGACGTCCCAGGGACTTTGGGGGCCGTTTTTGTGGCCCG
ACCTGAGGAAGGGAGTCGATGTGGAATCCGACCCCGTCAGGATATGTGGTTCTGGTAGGAGACGAGAACC
TAAAACAGTTCCCGCCTCCGTCTGAATTTTTGCTTTCGGTTTGGAACCGAAGCCGCGCGTCTTGTCTGCT
GCAGCGCTGCAGCATCGTTCTGTGTTGTCTCTGTCTGACTGTGTTTCTGTATTTGTCTGAAAATTAGGGC
CAGACTGTTACCACTCCCTTAAGTTTGACCTTAGGTCACTGGAAAGATGTCGAGCGGATCGCTCACAACC
AGTCGGTAGATGTCAAGAAGAGACGTTGGGTTACCTTCTGCTCTGCAGAATGGCCAACCTTTAACGTCGG
ATGGCCGCGAGACGGCACCTTTAACCGAGACCTCATCACCCAGGTTAAGATCAAGGTCTTTTCACCTGGC
CCGCATGGACACCCAGACCAGGTCCCCTACATCGTGACCTGGGAAGCCTTGGCTTTTGACCCCCCTCCCT
GGGTCAAGCCCTTTGTACACCCTAAGCCTCCGCCTCCTCTTCCTCCATCCGCCCCGTCTCTCCCCCTTGA
ACCTCCTCGTTCGACCCCGCCTCGATCCTCCCTTTATCCAGCCCTCACTCCTTCTCTAGGCGCCGGAATT
CTGTGCACGAAAATGGAACAGCCTTTCTATCACGACGACTCTTACGCAGCGGCGGGATACGGTCGGAGCC
CTGGCAGCCTGTCTCTACACGACTACAAACTCCTGAAACCCACCTTGGCGCTCAACCTGGCGGATCCCTA
TCGGGGTCTCAAGGGTCCTGGGGCGCGGGGTCCAGGCCCGGAGGGCAGTGGGGCAGGCAGCTACTTTTCG
GGTCAGGGATCAGACACAGGCGCATCTCTGAAGCTAGCCTCCACGGAACTGGAGCGCTTGATCGTCCCCA
ACAGCAACGGCGTGATCACGACGACGCCCACGCCTCCGGGACAGTACTTTTACCCCCGTGGGGGTGGCAG
CGGTGGAGGTACAGGGGGCGGCGTCACCGAGGAGCAGGAGGGCTTTGCGGACGGTTTTGTCAAAGCCCTG
GACGACCTGCACAAGATGAACCACGTGACGCCCCCCAACGTGTCCCTGGGCGCCAGCGGGGGTCCCCAGG
CCGGCCCAGGGGGCGTCTATGCTGGTCCGGAGCCGCCTCCCGTCTACACCAACCTCAGCAGTTACTCTCC
AGCCTCTGCACCCTCTGGAGGCTCCGGGACCGCCGTCGGGACTGGGAGCTCATACCCGACGGCCACCATC
AGCTACCTCCCACATGCACCACCCTTTGCGGGCGGCCACCCGGCACAGCTGGGTTTGAGTCGTGGCGCTT
CCGCCTTTAAAGAGGAACCGCAGACCGTACCGGAGGCACGCAGCCGCGACGCCACGCCGCCTGTGTCCCC
CATCAACATGGAAGACCAGGAGCGCATCAAAGTGGAGCGAAAGCGGCTGCGGAACAGGCTGGCGGCCACC
AAGTGCCGGAAGCGGAAGCTGGAGCGCATCGCGCGCCTGGAGGACAAGGTGAAGACACTCAAGGCTGAGA
ACGCGGGGCTGTCGAGTGCTGCCGGTCTCCTAAGGGAGCAAGTGGCGCAGCTCAAGCAGAAGGTCATGAC
CCATGTCAGCAACGGCTGCCAGTTGCTGCTAGGGGTCAAGGGACACGCCTTCTGAGAATTCCAAGGCCTT
GGCGGCCGCTCGAGATCCGCCCCTCTCCCTCCCCCCCCCCTAACGTTACTGGCCGAAGCCGCTTGGAATA
AGGCCGGTGTGCGTTTGTCTATATGTTATTTTCCACCATATTGCCGTCTTTTGGCAATGTGAGGGCCCGG
AAACCTGGCCCTGTCTTCTTGACGAGCATTCCTAGGGGTCTTTCCCCTCTCGCCAAAGGAATGCAAGGTC
TGTTGAATGTCGTGAAGGAAGCAGTTCCTCTGGAAGCTTCTTGAAGACAAACAACGTCTGTAGCGACCCT
TTGCAGGCAGCGGAACCCCCCACCTGGCGACAGGTGCCTCTGCGGCCAAAAGCCACGTGTATAAGATACA
CCTGCAAAGGCGGCACAACCCCAGTGCCACGTTGTGAGTTGGATAGTTGTGGAAAGAGTCAAATGGCTCT
CCTCAAGCGTATTCAACAAGGGGCTGAAGGATGCCCAGAAGGTACCCCATTGTATGGGATCTGATCTGGG
GCCTCGGTACACATGCTTTACATGTGTTTAGTCGAGGTTAAAAAAACGTCTAGGCCCCCCGAACCACGGG
GACGTGGTTTTCCTTTGAAAAACACGATGATAATATGGCCACAACCATGGTGAGCAAGGGCGAGGAGCTG
TTCACCGGGGTGGTGCCCATCCTGGTCGAGCTGGACGGCGACGTAAACGGCCACAAGTTCAGCGTGTCCG
GCGAGGGCGAGGGCGATGCCACCTACGGCAAGCTGACCCTGAAGTTCATCTGCACCACCGGCAAGCTGCC
CGTGCCCTGGCCCACCCTCGTGACCACCCTGACCTACGGCGTGCAGTGCTTCAGCCGCTACCCCGACCAC
ATGAAGCAGCACGACTTCTTCAAGTCCGCCATGCCCGAAGGCTACGTCCAGGAGCGCACCATCTTCTTCA
AGGACGACGGCAACTACAAGACCCGCGCCGAGGTGAAGTTCGAGGGCGACACCCTGGTGAACCGCATCGA
GCTGAAGGGCATCGACTTCAAGGAGGACGGCAACATCCTGGGGCACAAGCTGGAGTACAACTACAACAGC
CACAACGTCTATATCATGGCCGACAAGCAGAAGAACGGCATCAAGGTGAACTTCAAGATCCGCCACAACA
TCGAGGACGGCAGCGTGCAGCTCGCCGACCACTACCAGCAGAACACCCCCATCGGCGACGGCCCCGTGCT
GCTGCCCGACAACCACTACCTGAGCACCCAGTCCGCCCTGAGCAAAGACCCCAACGAGAAGCGCGATCAC
ATGGTCCTGCTGGAGTTCGTGACCGCCGCCGGGATCACTCTCGGCATGGACGAGCTGTACAAGTCCGGAC
TCAGATCCGTCGACCTGCAGCCAAGCTTATCGATAAAATAAAAGATTTTATTTAGTCTCCAGAAAAAGGG
GGGAATGAAAGACCCCACCTGTAGGTTTGGCAAGCTAGCTTAAGTAACGCCATTTTGCAAGGCATGGAAA
ATACATAACTGAGAATAGAGAAGTTCAGATCAAGGTTAGGAACAGAGAGACAGCAGAATATGGGCCAAAC
AGGATATCTGTGGTAAGCAGTTCCTGCCCCGGCTCAGGGCCAAGAACAGATGGTCCCCAGATGCGGTCCC
GCCCTCAGCAGTTTCTAGAGAACCATCAGATGTTTCCAGGGTGCCCCAAGGACCTGAAATGACCCTGTGC
CTTATTTGAACTAACCAATCAGTTCGCTTCTCGCTTCTGTTCGCGCGCTTCTGCTCCCCGAGCTCAATAA
AAGAGCCCACAACCCCTCACTCGGCGCGCCAGTCCTCCGATAGACTGCGTCGCCCGGGTACCCGTGTATC
CAATAAACCCTCTTGCAGTTGCATCCGACTTGTGGTCTCGCTGTTCCTTGGGAGGGTCTCCTCTGAGTGA
TTGACTACCCGTCAGCGGGGGTCTTTCATGGGTAACAGTTTCTTGAAGTTGGAGAACAACATTCTGAGGG
TAGGAGTCGAATATTAAGTAATCCTGACTCAATTAGCCACTGTTTTGAATCCACATACTCCAATACTCCT
GAAATAGTTCATTATGGACAGCGCAGAAAGAGCTGGGGAGAATTGTGAAATTGTTATCCGCTCACAATTC
CACACAACATACGAGCCGGAAGCATAAAGTGTAAAGCCTGGGGTGCCTAATGAGTGAGCTAACTCACATT
AATTGCGTTGCGCTCACTGCCCGCTTTCCAGTCGGGAAACCTGTCGTGCCAGCTGCATTAATGAATCGGC
CAACGCGCGGGGAGAGGCGGTTTGCGTATTGGGCGCTCTTCCGCTTCCTCGCTCACTGACTCGCTGCGCT
CGGTCGTTCGGCTGCGGCGAGCGGTATCAGCTCACTCAAAGGCGGTAATACGGTTATCCACAGAATCAGG
GGATAACGCAGGAAAGAACATGTGAGCAAAAGGCCAGCAAAAGGCCAGGAACCGTAAAAAGGCCGCGTTG
CTGGCGTTTTTCCATAGGCTCCGCCCCCCTGACGAGCATCACAAAAATCGACGCTCAAGTCAGAGGTGGC
GAAACCCGACAGGACTATAAAGATACCAGGCGTTTCCCCCTGGAAGCTCCCTCGTGCGCTCTCCTGTTCC
GACCCTGCCGCTTACCGGATACCTGTCCGCCTTTCTCCCTTCGGGAAGCGTGGCGCTTTCTCATAGCTCA
CGCTGTAGGTATCTCAGTTCGGTGTAGGTCGTTCGCTCCAAGCTGGGCTGTGTGCACGAACCCCCCGTTC
AGCCCGACCGCTGCGCCTTATCCGGTAACTATCGTCTTGAGTCCAACCCGGTAAGACACGACTTATCGCC
ACTGGCAGCAGCCACTGGTAACAGGATTAGCAGAGCGAGGTATGTAGGCGGTGCTACAGAGTTCTTGAAG
TGGTGGCCTAACTACGGCTACACTAGAAGAACAGTATTTGGTATCTGCGCTCTGCTGAAGCCAGTTACCT
TCGGAAAAAGAGTTGGTAGCTCTTGATCCGGCAAACAAACCACCGCTGGTAGCGGTGGTTTTTTTGTTTG
CAAGCAGCAGATTACGCGCAGAAAAAAAGGATCTCAAGAAGATCCTTTGATCTTTTCTACGGGGTCTGAC
GCTCAGTGGAACGAAAACTCACGTTAAGGGATTTTGGTCATGAGATTATCAAAAAGGATCTTCACCTAGA
TCCTTTTAAATTAAAAATGAAGTTTTAAATCAATCTAAAGTATATATGAGTAAACTTGGTCTGACAGTTA
CCAATGCTTAATCAGTGAGGCACCTATCTCAGCGATCTGTCTATTTCGTTCATCCATAGTTGCCTGACTC
CCCGTCGTGTAGATAACTACGATACGGGAGGGCTTACCATCTGGCCCCAGTGCTGCAATGATACCGCGAG
ACCCACGCTCACCGGCTCCAGATTTATCAGCAATAAACCAGCCAGCCGGAAGGGCCGAGCGCAGAAGTGG
TCCTGCAACTTTATCCGCCTCCATCCAGTCTATTAATTGTTGCCGGGAAGCTAGAGTAAGTAGTTCGCCA
GTTAATAGTTTGCGCAACGTTGTTGCCATTGCTACAGGCATCGTGGTGTCACGCTCGTCGTTTGGTATGG
CTTCATTCAGCTCCGGTTCCCAACGATCAAGGCGAGTTACATGATCCCCCATGTTGTGCAAAAAAGCGGT
TAGCTCCTTCGGTCCTCCGATCGTTGTCAGAAGTAAGTTGGCCGCAGTGTTATCACTCATGGTTATGGCA
GCACTGCATAATTCTCTTACTGTCATGCCATCCGTAAGATGCTTTTCTGTGACTGGTGAGTACTCAACCA
AGTCATTCTGAGAATAGTGTATGCGGCGACCGAGTTGCTCTTGCCCGGCGTCAATACGGGATAATACCGC
GCCACATAGCAGAACTTTAAAAGTGCTCATCATTGGAAAACGTTCTTCGGGGCGAAAACTCTCAAGGATC
TTACCGCTGTTGAGATCCAGTTCGATGTAACCCACTCGTGCACCCAACTGATCTTCAGCATCTTTTACTT
TCACCAGCGTTTCTGGGTGAGCAAAAACAGGAAGGCAAAATGCCGCAAAAAAGGGAATAAGGGCGACACG
GAAATGTTGAATACTCATACTCTTCCTTTTTCAATATTATTGAAGCATTTATCAGGGTTATTGTCTCATG
AGCGGATACATATTTGAATGTATTTAGAAAAATAAACAAATAGGGGTTCCGCGCACATTTCCCCGAAAAG
TGCCACCTGACGTCTAAGAAACCATTATTATCATGACATTAACCTATAAAAATAGGCGTATCACGAGGCC
CTTTCGTCTCGCGCGTTTCGGTGATGACGGTGAAAACCTCTGACACATGCAGCTCCCGGAGACGGTCACA
GCTTGTCTGTAAGCGGATGCCGGGAGCAGACAAGCCCGTCAGGGCGCGTCAGCGGGTGTTGGCGGGTGTC
GGGGCTGGCTTAACTATGCGGCATCAGAGCAGATTGTACTGAGAGTGCACCATATGCGGTGTGAAATACC
GCACAGATGCGTAAGGAGAAAATACCGCATCAGGCGCCATTCGCCATTCAGGCTGCGCAACTGTTGGGAA
GGGCGATCGGTGCGGGCCTCTTCGCTATTACGCCAGCTGGCGAAAGGGGGATGTGCTGCAAGGCGATTAA
GTTGGGTAACGCCAGGGTTTTCCCAGTCACGACGTTGTAAAACGACGGCGCAAGGAATGGTGCATGCAAG
GAGATGGCGCCCAACAGTCCCCCGGCCACGGGGCCTGCCACCATACCCACGCCGAAACAAGCGCTCATGA
GCCCGAAGTGGCGAGCCCGATCTTCCCCATCGGTGATGTCGGCGATATAGGCGCCAGCAACCGCACCTGT
GGCGCCGGTGATGCCGGCCACGATGCGTCCGGCGTAGAGGCGATTAGTCCAATTTGTTAAAGACAGGATA
TCAGTGGTCCAGGCTCTAGTTTTGACTCAACAATATCACCAGCTGAAGCCT
