>Addgene plasmid #40349 | pMIEG3-JunB | addgene partial sequence | sequence record 52873 | pLXSN_5
CTCACTCCTTCTCTAGGCGCCGGAATTCTGTGCACGAAAATGGAACAGCCTTTCTATCACGACGACTCTT
ACGCAGCGGCGGGATACGGTCGGAGCCCTGGCAGCCTGTCTCTACACGACTACAAACTCCTGAAACCCAC
CTTGGCGCTCAACCTGGCGGATCCCTATCGGGGTCTCAAGGGTCCTGGGGCGCGGGGTCCAGGCCCGGAG
GGCAGTGGGGCAGGCAGCTACTTTTCGGGTCAGGGATCAGACACAGGCGCATCTCTGAAGCTAGCCTCCA
CGGAACTGGAGCGCTTGATCGTCCCCAACAGCAACGGCGTGATCACGACGACGCCCACGCCTCCGGGACA
GTACTTTTACCCCCGTGGGGGTGGCAGCGGTGGAGGTACAGGGGGCGGCGTCACCGAGGAGCAGGAGGGC
TTTGCGGACGGTTTTGTCAAAGCCCTGGACGACCTGCACAAGATGAACCACGTGACGCCCCCCAACGTGT
CCCTGGGCGCCAGCGGGGGTCCCCAGGCCGGCCCAGGGGGCGTCTATGCTGGTCCGGAGCCGCCTCCCGT
CTACACCAACCTCAGCAGTTACTCTCCAGCCTCTGCACCCTCTGGAGGCTCCGGGACCGCCGTCGGGACT
GGGAGCTCATACCCGACGGCCACCATCAGCTACCTCCCACATGCACCACCCTTTGCGGGCGGCCACCCGG
CACAGCTGGGTTTGAGTCGTGGCGCTTCCGCCTTTAAAGAG
