>Addgene plasmid #40349 | pMIEG3-JunB | addgene partial sequence | sequence record 53404 | IRES-F 5'-TGGCTCTCCTCAAGCGTATT-3'
GTACCCCATTGTATGGGATCTGATCTGGGGCCTCGGTACACATGCTTTACATGTGTTTAGTCGAGGTTAA
AAAAACGTCTAGGCCCCCCGAACCACGGGGACGTGGTTTTCCTTTGAAAAACACGATGATAATATGGCCA
CAACCATGGTGAGCAAGGGCGAGGAGCTGTTCACCGGGGTGGTGCCCATCCTGGTCGAGCTGGACGGCGA
CGTAAACGGCCACAAGTTCAGCGTGTCCGGCGAGGGCGAGGGCGATGCCACCTACGGCAAGCTGACCCTG
AAGTTCATCTGCACCACCGGCAAGCTGCCCGTGCCCTGGCCCACCCTCGTGACCACCCTGACCTACGGCG
TGCAGTGCTTCAGCCGCTACCCCGACCACATGAAGCAGCACGACTTCTTCAAGTCCGCCATGCCCGAAGG
CTACGTCCAGGAGCGCACCATCTTCTTCAAGGACGACGGCAACTACAAGACCCGCGCCGAGGTGAAGTTC
GAGGGCGACACCCTGGTGAACCGCATCGAGCTGAAGGGCATCGACTTCAAGGAGGACGGCAACATCCTGG
GGCACAAGCTGGAGTACAACTACAACAGCCACAACGTCTATATCATGGCCGACAAGCAGAAGAACGGCAT
CAAGGTGAACTTCAAGATCCGCCACAACATCGAGGACGGCAGCGTGCAGCTCGCCGACCACTACCAGCAG
AACACCCCCATCGGCGACGGCCCCGTGCTGCTGCCCGACAACCACTACCTGAGCACCCAGTCCGCCCTGA
GCAAAGACCCCAACGAGAAGCGCGATCACATGGTCCTGCTGGAGTTCGTGACCGCCGCCGGG
